>Addgene plasmid #245615 | pICSL50060 | addgene full sequence | sequence record 495525 | Addgene NGS Result
GGTCTCATTCGGGTAAGCCAATCCCTAATCCTCTCTTGGGTTTGGATTCTACTGGTGGAAAACCTATTCC
AAACCCATTGCTCGGACTCGACTCAACCCGCGGATCCGAATTCATGATCCCGCTGCTGAACGCTAAACAG
ATTCTGGGACAGCTGGACGGCGGGAGCGTGGCAGTCCTGCCTGTGGTCGACTCCACCAATCAGTACCTGC
TGGATCGAATCGGCGAGCTGAAGAGTGGGGATGCTTGCATTGCAGAATATCAGCAGGCAGGGAGAGGAAG
CAGAGGGAGGAAATGGTTCTCTCCTTTTGGAGCTAACCTGTACCTGAGTATGTTTTGGCGCCTGAAGCGG
GGACCAGCAGCAATCGGCCTGGGCCCGGTCATCGGAATTGTCATGGCAGAAGCGCTGCGAAAGCTGGGAG
CAGACAAGGTGCGAGTCAAATGGCCCAATGACCTGTATCTGCAGGATAGAAAGCTGGCAGGCATCCTGGT
GGAGCTGGCCGGAATAACAGGCGATGCTGCACAGATCGTCATTGGCGCCGGGATTAACGTGGCTATGAGG
CGCGTGGAGGAAAGCGTGGTCAATCAGGGCTGGATCACACTGCAGGAAGCAGGGATTAACCTGGACAGGA
ATACTCTGGCCGCTATGCTGATCCGAGAGCTGCGGGCAGCCCTGGAACTGTTCGAGCAGGAAGGCCTGGC
TCCATATCTGTCACGGTGGGAGAAGCTGGATAACTTCATCAATAGACCCGTGAAGCTGATCATTGGGGAC
AAAGAGATTTTCGGGATTAGCCGGGGGATTGATAAACAGGGAGCCCTGCTGCTGGAACAGGACGGAGTTA
TCAAACCCTGGATGGGCGGAGAAATCAGTCTGCGGTCTGCCGAAAAGAAGCTTGCGGCCGCACTCGAGTG
AGCTTTGAGACCACGTGGCTCTTCAGTGGACGAAAGGGCCTCGTGATACGCCTATTTTTATAGGTTAATG
TCATGATAATAATGGTTTCTTAGACGTCAGGTGGCACTTTTCGGGGAAATGTGCGCGGAACCCCTATTTG
TTTATTTTTCTAAATACATTCAAATATGTATCCGCTCATGAGACAATAACCCTGATAAATGCTTCAATAA
TATTGAAAAAGGAAGAGTATGCGCTCACGCAACTGGTCCAGAACCTTGACCGAACGCAGCGGTGGTAACG
GCGCAGTGGCGGTTTTCATGGCTTGTTATGACTGTTTTTTTTTGGGGTACAGTCTATGCCTCGGGCATCC
AAGCAGCAAGCGCGTTACGCCGTGGGTCGATGTTTGATGTTATGGAGCAGCAACGATGTTACGCAGCAGG
GCAGTCGCCCTAAAACAAAGTTAAACATCATGAGGGAAGCGGTGATCGCCGAAGTATCGACTCAACTATC
AGAGGTAGTTGGCGTCATCGAGCGCCATCTCGAACCGACGTTGCTGGCCGTACATTTGTACGGCTCCGCA
GTGGATGGCGGCCTGAAGCCACACAGCGATATTGATTTGCTGGTTACGGTGACCGTAAGGCTTGATGAAA
CAACGCGGCGAGCTTTGATCAACGACCTTTTGGAAACTTCGGCTTCCCCTGGAGAGAGCGAGATTCTCCG
CGCTGTAGAAGTCACCATTGTTGTGCACGACGACATCATTCCGTGGCGTTATCCAGCTAAGCGCGAACTG
CAATTTGGAGAATGGCAGCGCAATGACATTCTTGCAGGTATCTTCGAGCCAGCCACGATCGACATTGATC
TGGCTATCTTGCTGACAAAAGCAAGAGAACATAGCGTTGCCTTGGTAGGTCCAGCGGCGGAGGAACTCTT
TGATCCGGTTCCTGAACAGGATCTATTTGAGGCGCTAAATGAAACCTTAACGCTATGGAACTCGCCGCCC
GACTGGGCTGGCGATGAGCGAAATGTAGTGCTTACGTTGTCCCGCATTTGGTACAGCGCAGTAACCGGCA
AAATCGCGCCGAAGGATGTCGCTGCCGACTGGGCAATGGAGCGCCTGCCGGCCCAGTATCAGCCCGTCAT
ACTTGAAGCTAGACAGGCTTATCTTGGACAAGAAGAAGATCGCTTGGCCTCGCGCGCAGATCAGTTGGAA
GAATTTGTCCATTACGTAAAAGGCGAGATCACCAAGGTAGTCGGCAAATAACTGTCAGACCAAGTTTACT
CATATATACTTTAGATTGATTTAAAACTTCATTTTTAATTTAAAAGGATCTAGGTGAAGATCCTTTTTGA
TAATCTCATGACCAAAATCCCTTAACGTGAGTTTTCGTTCCACTGAGCGTCAGACCCCGTAGAAAAGATC
AAAGGATCTTCTTGAGATCCTTTTTTTCTGCGCGTAATCTGCTGCTTGCAAACAAAAAAACCACCGCTAC
CAGCGGTGGTTTGTTTGCCGGATCAAGAGCTACCAACTCTTTTTCCGAAGGTAACTGGCTTCAGCAGAGC
GCAGATACCAAATACTGTTCTTCTAGTGTAGCCGTAGTTAGGCCACCACTTCAAGAACTCTGTAGCACCG
CCTACATACCTCGCTCTGCTAATCCTGTTACCAGTGGCTGCTGCCAGTGGCGATAAGTCGTGTCTTACCG
GGTTGGACTCAAGACGATAGTTACCGGATAAGGCGCAGCGGTCGGGCTGAACGGGGGGTTCGTGCACACA
GCCCAGCTTGGAGCGAACGACCTACACCGAACTGAGATACCTACAGCGTGAGCTATGAGAAAGCGCCACG
CTTCCCGAAGGGAGAAAGGCGGACAGGTATCCGGTAAGCGGCAGGGTCGGAACAGGAGAGCGCACGAGGG
AGCTTCCAGGGGGAAACGCCTGGTATCTTTATAGTCCTGTCGGGTTTCGCCACCTCTGACTTGAGCGTCG
ATTTTTGTGATGCTCGTCAGGGGGGCGGAGCCTATGGAAAAACGCCAGCAACGCGGCCTTTTTACGGTTC
CTGGCCTTTTGCTGGCCTTTTGCTCACATGTTCTTTCCTGCGTTATCCCCTGATTCTGTGGATAACCGTA
TTACCGCCTTTGAGTGAGCTGATACCGCTCGCCGCAGCCGAACGACCGAGCGCAGCGAGTCAGTGAGCGA
GGAAGCGGAAGAGCGCCCAATACGCAAACCGCCTCTCCCCGCGCGTTGGCCGATTCATTAATCACTGT
Features (pLannotate 1.2.2; 7 found; start..end, strand, type, name):
    117..887     +  CDS            miniTurbo: N-terminally truncated mutant of the E. coli biotin ligase BioID engineered for improved catalytic efficiency (Branon et al., 2018)
   1034..1138    +  promoter       AmpR promoter: bla
   1129..1209    -  CDS            int (fragment): INT2_ECOLX - Protein inferred from homology: Swiss-Prot protein existence level 3. Putative integrase believed to be involved in the insertion of antibiotic resistance genes into plasmids and transposons. From Escherichia coli.
   1297..1353    +  CDS            GmR (fragment): gentamycin acetyltransferase; aacC1; confers resistance to gentamycin
   1360..2148    +  CDS            aadA: S3AD_ECOLX - Experimental evidence at protein level: Swiss-Prot protein existence level 1. Mediates bacterial resistance to the antibiotics streptomycin and spectinomycin. From Escherichia coli.
   2322..2910    +  rep_origin     ori: high-copy-number ColE1/pMB1/pBR322/pUC origin of replication
   3093..3142    +  CDS            lacI (fragment): lac repressor; lacI; The lac repressor binds to the lac operator to inhibit transcription in E. coli. This inhibition can be relieved by adding lactose or isopropyl-β-D-thiogalactopyranoside (IPTG).
