[The description below was written by a language model from this plasmid's Addgene catalogue record and pLannotate feature annotations shown in this document.]
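Description:
pICSL50060 is a Level 0 Golden Gate (MoClo syntax) part plasmid built on the pICSL01003 backbone, a small synthetic-biology cloning vector maintained in E. coli. It replicates from a high-copy ColE1/pUC-type origin and is selected with spectinomycin through an aadA gene, which the annotation places downstream of an AmpR (bla) promoter. The short integrase, gentamicin acetyltransferase and lacI fragments flagged in the feature table appear to be remnants of the resistance cassette and backbone rather than functional genes.

The payload is a synthetic C-terminal tag module of about 900 bp, recorded as a V5 epitope tag plus "MiniID". The automated annotation identifies the main open reading frame as miniTurbo, an N-terminally truncated, engineered variant of the E. coli biotin ligase used for proximity-dependent biotinylation. The V5 tag itself was not picked up as a separate feature, though the catalogue entry states it is present. Internal BsaI and BpiI sites were removed by point mutation so the part is compatible with Type IIS assembly. The module carries the overhangs TTCG and GCTT, the standard positions for a C-terminal tag in the MoClo syntax, which allow it to be joined in frame after a coding-sequence part lacking a stop codon and ahead of a terminator part.

The plasmid carries no promoter or terminator for expressing the tag, so it is a donor part rather than an expression vector. It is used in assemblies of transcriptional units in which a protein of interest is fused at its C-terminus to a biotin ligase for proximity labelling of neighbouring proteins, with the V5 epitope allowing immunodetection of the fusion. The record does not name an intended expression host.
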