Addgene plasmid #245615: pICSL50060
Purpose: Level 0 Golden Gate part C-Terminal Tag with overhangs TTCG - GCTT
Depositing lab: Mark Youles. Depositing organization: Sainsbury Laboratory, Norwich.
Backbone
  Vector backbone: pICSL01003
  Backbone size w/o insert (bp): 2244
  Vector type: Synthetic Biology
Growth in bacteria
  Bacterial resistance: Spectinomycin, 50 μg/mL
  Growth temperature: 37°C
  Growth strain: DH5alpha
  Copy number: High Copy
Gene/Insert
  Gene/Insert name: C-Terminal tag V5 tag + MiniID
  Species: Synthetic
  Insert size (bp): 904
  Mutation: BsaI/BpiI sites removed by point-mutation
  Cloning method: Restriction Enzyme; 5′ cloning site BsaI (destroyed during cloning); 3′ cloning site BsaI (destroyed during cloning)
  Sequencing primers: 5′ TCACATGTTCTTTCCTGCG; 3′ GTCTCATGAGCGGATACATATTTGAATG
Terms and licenses: Academic/Nonprofit Terms; Industry Terms: Not Available to Industry
Depositor comments: Level 0 C-Terminal tag module used for GoldenGate assemblies using the MoClo overhang syntax
How to cite: pICSL50060 was a gift from Mark Youles (Addgene plasmid # 245615 ; http://n2t.net/addgene:245615 ; RRID:Addgene_245615)
